>Addgene plasmid #103247 | LSB-hsa-miR-146a-3p | depositor full sequence | sequence record 195543 | Full Sequence
AATTGAGGGGATAACGCAGGAAAGAACATGTGAGCAAAAGGCCAGCAAAAGGCCAGGAACCGTAAAAAGG
CCGCGTTGCTGGCGTTTTTCCATAGGCTCCGCCCCCCTGACGAGCATCACAAAAATCGACGCTCAAGTCA
GAGGTGGCGAAACCCGACAGGACTATAAAGATACCAGGCGTTTCCCCCTGGAAGCTCCCTCGTGCGCTCT
CCTGTTCCGACCCTGCCGCTTACCGGATACCTGTCCGCCTTTCTCCCTTCGGGAAGCGTGGCGCTTTCTC
ATAGCTCACGCTGTAGGTATCTCAGTTCGGTGTAGGTCGTTCGCTCCAAGCTGGGCTGTGTGCACGAACC
CCCCGTTCAGCCCGACCGCTGCGCCTTATCCGGTAACTATCGTCTTGAGTCCAACCCGGTAAGACACGAC
TTATCGCCACTGGCAGCAGCCACTGGTAACAGGATTAGCAGAGCGAGGTATGTAGGCGGTGCTACAGAGT
TCTTGAAGTGGTGGCCTAACTACGGCTACACTAGAAGAACAGTATTTGGTATCTGCGCTCTGCTGAAGCC
AGTTACCTTCGGAAAAAGAGTTGGTAGCTCTTGATCCGGCAAACAAACCACCGCTGGTAGCGGTGGTTTT
TTTGTTTGCAAGCAGCAGATTACGCGCAGAAAAAAAGGATCTCAAGAAGATCCTTTGATCTTTTCTACGG
GGTCTGACGCTCAGTGGAACGAAAACTCACGTTAAGGGATTTTGGTCATGAGATTATCAAAAAGGATCTT
CACCTAGATCCTTTTAAATTAAAAATGAAGTTTTAAATCAATCTAAAGTATATATGAGTAAACTTGGTCT
GACAGTTACCAATGCTTAATCAGTGAGGCACCTATCTCAGCGATCTGTCTATTTCGTTCATCCATAGTTG
CCTGACTCCCCGTCGTGTAGATAACTACGATACGGGAGGGCTTACCATCTGGCCCCAGTGCTGCAATGAT
ACCGCGAGAACCACGCTCACCGGCTCCAGATTTATCAGCAATAAACCAGCCAGCCGGAAGGGCCGAGCGC
AGAAGTGGTCCTGCAACTTTATCCGCCTCCATCCAGTCTATTAATTGTTGCCGGGAAGCTAGAGTAAGTA
GTTCGCCAGTTAATAGTTTGCGCAACGTTGTTGCCATTGCTACAGGCATCGTGGTGTCACGCTCGTCGTT
TGGTATGGCTTCATTCAGCTCCGGTTCCCAACGATCAAGGCGAGTTACATGATCCCCCATGTTGTGCAAA
AAAGCGGTTAGCTCCTTCGGTCCTCCGATCGTTGTCAGAAGTAAGTTGGCCGCAGTGTTATCACTCATGG
TTATGGCAGCACTGCATAATTCTCTTACTGTCATGCCATCCGTAAGATGCTTTTCTGTGACTGGTGAGTA
CTCAACCAAGTCATTCTGAGAATAGTGTATGCGGCGACCGAGTTGCTCTTGCCCGGCGTCAATACGGGAT
AATACCGCGCCACATAGCAGAACTTTAAAAGTGCTCATCATTGGAAAACGTTCTTCGGGGCGAAAACTCT
CAAGGATCTTACCGCTGTTGAGATCCAGTTCGATGTAACCCACTCGTGCACCCAACTGATCTTCAGCATC
TTTTACTTTCACCAGCGTTTCTGGGTGAGCAAAAACAGGAAGGCAAAATGCCGCAAAAAAGGGAATAAGG
GCGACACGGAAATGTTGAATACTCATACTCTTCCTTTTTCAATATTATTGAAGCATTTATCAGGGTTATT
GTCTCATGAGCGGATACATATTTGAATGTAGCTCCGAATTTCTCGAGGGCTTGTCGACGACGGCGGTCTC
CGTCGTCAGGATCATGAATTCGACCCGCCTGCCACCATGACCGAGTACAAGCCCACGGTGCGCCTCGCCA
CCCGCGACGACGTCCCCCGGGCCGTACGCACCCTCGCCGCCGCGTTCGCCGACTACCCCGCCACGCGCCA
CACCGTCGACCCGGACCGCCACATCGAGCGGGTCACCGAGCTGCAAGAACTCTTCCTCACGCGCGTCGGG
CTCGACATCGGCAAGGTGTGGGTCGCGGACGACGGCGCCGCGGTGGCGGTCTGGACCACGCCGGAGAGCG
TCGAAGCGGGGGCGGTGTTCGCCGAGATCGGCCCGCGCATGGCCGAGTTGAGCGGTTCCCGGCTGGCCGC
GCAGCAACAGATGGAAGGCCTCCTGGCGCCGCACCGGCCCAAGGAGCCCGCGTGGTTCCTGGCCACCGTC
GGCGTCTCGCCCGACCACCAGGGCAAGGGTCTGGGCAGCGCCGTCGTGCTCCCCGGAGTGGAGGCGGCCG
AGCGCGCCGGGGTGCCCGCCTTCCTGGAGACATCCGCGCCCCGCAACCTCCCCTTCTACGAGCGGCTCGG
CTTCACCGTCACCGCCGACGTCGAGGTGCCCGAAGGACCGCGCACCTGGTGCATGACCCGCAAGCCCGGT
GCCTGATACGCGTGAATTCACTCCTCAGGTGCAGGCTGCCTATCAGAAGGTGGTGGCTGGTGTGGCCAAT
GCCCTGGCTCACAAATACCACTGAGATCTTTTTCCCTCTGCCAAAAATTATGGGGACATCATGAAGCCCC
TTGAGCATCTGACTTCTGGCTAATAAAGGAAATTTATTTTCATTGCAATAGTGTGTTGGAATTTTTTGTG
TCTCTCACTCGGAAGGACATATGGGAGGGCAAATCATTTAAAACATCAGAATGAGTATTTGGTTTAGAGT
TTGGCAACATATGCCCATATGCTGGCTGCCATGAACAAAGGTTGGCTATAAAGAGGTCATCAGTATATGA
AACAGCCCCCTGCTGTCCATTCCTTATTCCATAGAAAAGCCTTGACTTGAGGTTAGATTTTTTTTATATT
TTGTTTTGTGTTATTTTTTTCTTTAACATCCCTAAAATTTTCCTTACATGTTTTACTAGCCAGATTTTTC
CTCCTCTCCTGACTACTCCCAGTCATAGCTGTCCCTCTTCTCTTATGGAGATCCCTCGACCTGCAGCCCA
AGCTTGAATTCTCTAGAATTACCCTGTTATCCCTATGCTTGGTTTACCGAGCTCTTATTGGTTTTCAAAC
TTCATTGACTGTGCCCAACGCGCCTGGGAGCTCACGGGGACAGCCCCCCCCCAAAGCCCCCAGGGATGTA
ATTACGTCCCTCCCCCGCTAGGGGGCAGCAGCGAGCCGCCCGGGGCTCCGCTCCGGTCCGGCGCTCCCCC
CGCATCCCCGAGCCGGCAGCGTGCGGGGACAGCCCGGGCACGGGGAAGGTGGCACGGGATCGCTTTCCTC
TGAACGCTTCTCGCTGCTCTTTGAGCCTGCAGACACCTGGGGGGATACGGGGAAAAAGCTAGGCTGAAAG
ACCGGTTCTTAGAATGACACGCGCCTGGGAGCTCACGGGGACAGCCCCCCCCCAAAGCCCCCAGGGATGT
AATTACGTCCCTCCCCCGCTAGGGGGCAGCAGCGAGCCGCCCGGGGCTCCGCTCCGGTCCGGCGCTCCCC
CCGCATCCCCGAGCCGGCAGCGTGCGGGGACAGCCCGGGCACGGGGAAGGTGGCACGGGATCGCTTTCCT
CTGAACGCTTCTCGCTGCTCTTTGAGCCTGCAGACACCTGGGGGGATACGGGGAAAAAGCTAACTTCTGA
GACGACAACTTTGTATAGAAAAGTTGGCTCCGAATTCGCCCTTGACAGCAGAGATCCAGTTTGGTTAATT
AATTGGCTCCGGTGCCCGTCAGTGGGCAGAGCGCACATCGCCCACAGTCCCCGAGAAGTTGTGGGGAGGG
GTCGGCAATTGAACCGGTGCCTAGAGAAGGTGGCGCGGGGTAAACTGGGAAAGTGATGTCGTGTACTGGC
TCCGCCTTTTTCCCGAGGGTGGGGGAGAACCGTATATAAGTGCAGTAGTCGCCGTGAACGTTCTTTTTCG
CAACGGGTTTGCCGCCAGAACACAGGTAAGTGCCGTGTGTGGTTCCCGCGGGCCTGGCCTCTTTACGGGT
TATGGCCCTTGCGTGCCTTGAATTACTTCCACCTGGCTGCAGTACGTGATTCTTGATCCCGAGCTTCGGG
TTGGAAGTGGGTGGGAGAGTTCGAGGCCTTGCGCTTAAGGAGCCCCTTCGCCTCGTGCTTGAGTTGAGGC
CTGGCCTGGGCGCTGGGGCCGCCGCGTGCGAATCTGGTGGCACCTTCGCGCCTGTCTCGCTGCTTTCGAT
AAGTCTCTAGCCATTTAAAATTTTTGATGACCTGCTGCGACGCTTTTTTTCTGGCAAGATAGTCTTGTAA
ATGCGGGCCAAGATCTGCACACTGGTATTTCGGTTTTTGGGGCCGCGGGCGGCGACGGGGCCCGTGCGTC
CCAGCGCACATGTTCGGCGAGGCGGGGCCTGCGAGCGCGGCCACCGAGAATCGGACGGGGGTAGTCTCAA
GCTGGCCGGCCTGCTCTGGTGCCTGGCCTCGCGCCGCCGTGTATCGCCCCGCCCTGGGCGGCAAGGCTGG
CCCGGTCGGCACCAGTTGCGTGAGCGGAAAGATGGCCGCTTCCCGGCCCTGCTGCAGGGAGCTCAAAATG
GAGGACGCGGCGCTCGGGAGAGCGGGCGGGTGAGTCACCCACACAAAGGAAAAGGGCCTTTCCGTCCTCA
GCCGTCGCTTCATGTGACTCCACGGAGTACCGGGCGCCGTCCAGGCACCTCGATTAGTTCTCGAGCTTTT
GGAGTACGTCGTCTTTAGGTTGGGGGGAGGGGTTTTATGCGATGGAGTTTCCCCACACTGAGTGGGTGGA
GACTGAAGTTAGGCCAGCTTGGCACTTGATGTAATTCTCCTTGGAATTTGCCCTTTTTGAGTTTGGATCT
TGGTTCATTCTCAAGCCTCAGACAGTGGTTCAAAGTTTTTTTCTTCCATTTCAGGTGTCGTGAGAAGGGC
GAATTCGACCCAAGTTTGTACAAAAAAGCAGGCTGGATCCAGGTGCCACCATGGTGAGCGAGCTGATTAA
GGAGAACATGCACATGAAGCTGTACATGGAGGGCACCGTGAACAACCACCACTTCAAGTGCACATCCGAG
GGCGAAGGCAAGCCCTACGAGGGCACCCAGACCATGAGAATCAAGGCGGTCGAGGGCGGCCCTCTCCCCT
TCGCCTTCGACATCCTGGCTACCAGCTTCATGTACGGCAGCAAAACCTTCATCAACCACACCCAGGGCAT
CCCCGACTTCTTTAAGCAGTCCTTCCCCGAGGGCTTCACATGGGAGAGAGTCACCACATACGAAGATGGG
GGCGTGCTGACCGCTACCCAGGACACCAGCCTCCAGGACGGCTGCCTCATCTACAACGTCAAGATCAGAG
GGGTGAACTTCCCATCCAACGGCCCTGTGATGCAGAAGAAAACACTCGGCTGGGAGGCCTCCACCGAGAC
ACTGTACCCCGCTGACGGCGGCCTGGAAGGCAGAGCCGACATGGCCCTGAAGCTCGTGGGCGGGGGCCAC
CTGATCTGCAACCTTAAGACCACATACAGATCCAAGAAACCCGCTAAGAACCTCAAGATGCCCGGCGTCT
ACTATGTGGACAGGAGACTGGAAAGAATCAAGGAGGCCGACAAAGAGACATACGTCGAGCAGCACGAGGT
GGCTGTGGCCAGATACTGCGACCTCCCTAGCAAACTGGGGCACAAACTTAATTGAGAATTCTACCACCCA
GCTTTCTTGTACAAAGTGGTACGTCTCAAGACCAGAGGTCTCTGCTTCGTAATTCCTGAAGAACTGAATT
TCAGAGGCTGAAGAACTGAATTTCAGAGGCTGAAGAACTGAATTTCAGAGGCTGAAGAACTGAATTTCAG
AGGCAACCAGAAGAGACCTGTGCTTCACTCCTCAGGTGCAGGCTGCCTATCAGAAGGTGGTGGCTGGTGT
GGCCAATGCCCTGGCTCACAAATACCACTGAGATCTTTTTCCCTCTGCCAAAAATTATGGGGACATCATG
AAGCCCCTTGAGCATCTGACTTCTGGCTAATAAAGGAAATTTATTTTCATTGCAATAGTGTGTTGGAATT
TTTTGTGTCTCTCACTCGGAAGGACATATGGGAGGGCAAATCATTTAAAACATCAGAATGAGTATTTGGT
TTAGAGTTTGGCAACATATGCCCATATGCTGGCTGCCATGAACAAAGGTTGGCTATAAAGAGGTCATCAG
TATATGAAACAGCCCCCTGCTGTCCATTCCTTATTCCATAGAAAAGCCTTGACTTGAGGTTAGATTTTTT
TTATATTTTGTTTTGTGTTATTTTTTTCTTTAACATCCCTAAAATTTTCCTTACATGTTTTACTAGCCAG
ATTTTTCCTCCTCTCCTGACTACTCCCAGTCATAGCTGTCCCTCTTCTCTTATGGAGATCCCGAGCGGTG
CGTTTTTATGCTTGTAGTATTGTATAATGTTTTTAAGATCCAAGCTTCTGACCTCTTCTCTTCCTCCCAC
AGGGCCTCGAGACAATTGCATCGATGGTACCAGTGAAAGTCTGCAATGAATTCGAGTTGGCGCGCCTGTC
ATTCTAAATCTCTCTTTCAGCCTAAAGCTTTTTCCCCGTATCCCCCCAGGTGTCTGCAGGCTCAAAGAGC
AGCGAGAAGCGTTCAGAGGAAAGCGATCCCGTGCCACCTTCCCCGTGCCCGGGCTGTCCCCGCACGCTGC
CGGCTCGGGGATGCGGGGGGAGCGCCGGACCGGAGCGGAGCCCCGGGCGGCTCGCTGCTGCCCCCTAGCG
GGGGAGGGACGTAATTACATCCCTGGGGGCTTTGGGAGGGGGCTGTCCCCGTGAGCTCCCAGGCGCGCCT
GTCATTCTAAATCTCTCTTTCAGCCTAAAGCTTTTTCCCCGTATCCCCCCAGGTGTCTGCAGGCTCAAAG
AGCAGCGAGAAGCGTTCAGAGGAAAGCGATCCCGTGCCACCTTCCCCGTGCCCGGGCTGTCCCCGCACGC
TGCCGGCTCGGGGATGCGGGGGGAGCGCCGGACCGGAGCGGAGCCCCGGGCGGCTCGCTGCTGCCCCCTA
GCGGGGGAGGGACGTAATTACATCCCTGGGGGCTTTGGGGGGGGGCTGTCCCCGTGAGCTCCCAGGCGCG
CCAACTCGGTACCGTATCGATGTCGACGTTAACGCTAGTGATATCAACTTTGTATAGAAAAGTTGGCTCC
GAATTCGCCCTTGACAGCAGAGATCCAGTTTGGTTAATTAATTGGCTCCGGTGCCCGTCAGTGGGCAGAG
CGCACATCGCCCACAGTCCCCGAGAAGTTGTGGGGAGGGGTCGGCAATTGAACCGGTGCCTAGAGAAGGT
GGCGCGGGGTAAACTGGGAAAGTGATGTCGTGTACTGGCTCCGCCTTTTTCCCGAGGGTGGGGGAGAACC
GTATATAAGTGCAGTAGTCGCCGTGAACGTTCTTTTTCGCAACGGGTTTGCCGCCAGAACACAGGTAAGT
GCCGTGTGTGGTTCCCGCGGGCCTGGCCTCTTTACGGGTTATGGCCCTTGCGTGCCTTGAATTACTTCCA
CCTGGCTGCAGTACGTGATTCTTGATCCCGAGCTTCGGGTTGGAAGTGGGTGGGAGAGTTCGAGGCCTTG
CGCTTAAGGAGCCCCTTCGCCTCGTGCTTGAGTTGAGGCCTGGCCTGGGCGCTGGGGCCGCCGCGTGCGA
ATCTGGTGGCACCTTCGCGCCTGTCTCGCTGCTTTCGATAAGTCTCTAGCCATTTAAAATTTTTGATGAC
CTGCTGCGACGCTTTTTTTCTGGCAAGATAGTCTTGTAAATGCGGGCCAAGATCTGCACACTGGTATTTC
GGTTTTTGGGGCCGCGGGCGGCGACGGGGCCCGTGCGTCCCAGCGCACATGTTCGGCGAGGCGGGGCCTG
CGAGCGCGGCCACCGAGAATCGGACGGGGGTAGTCTCAAGCTGGCCGGCCTGCTCTGGTGCCTGGCCTCG
CGCCGCCGTGTATCGCCCCGCCCTGGGCGGCAAGGCTGGCCCGGTCGGCACCAGTTGCGTGAGCGGAAAG
ATGGCCGCTTCCCGGCCCTGCTGCAGGGAGCTCAAAATGGAGGACGCGGCGCTCGGGAGAGCGGGCGGGT
GAGTCACCCACACAAAGGAAAAGGGCCTTTCCGTCCTCAGCCGTCGCTTCATGTGACTCCACGGAGTACC
GGGCGCCGTCCAGGCACCTCGATTAGTTCTCGAGCTTTTGGAGTACGTCGTCTTTAGGTTGGGGGGAGGG
GTTTTATGCGATGGAGTTTCCCCACACTGAGTGGGTGGAGACTGAAGTTAGGCCAGCTTGGCACTTGATG
TAATTCTCCTTGGAATTTGCCCTTTTTGAGTTTGGATCTTGGTTCATTCTCAAGCCTCAGACAGTGGTTC
AAAGTTTTTTTCTTCCATTTCAGGTGTCGTGAGAAGGGCGAATTCGACCCAAGTTTGTACAAAAAAGCAG
GCTCGCCACCATGGTGAGCAAGGGCGAGGAGCTGTTCACCGGGGTGGTGCCCATCCTGGTCGAGCTGGAC
GGCGACGTAAACGGCCACAAGTTCAGCGTGAGGGGCGAGGGCGAGGGCGATGCCACCAACGGCAAGCTGA
CCCTGAAGTTCATCTGCACCACCGGCAAGCTGCCCGTGCCCTGGCCCACCCTCGTGACCACCCTGAGCCA
CGGCGTGCAGTGCTTCGCCCGCTACCCCGACCACATGAAGCAGCACGACTTCTTCAAGTCCGCCATGCCC
GAAGGCTACGTCCAGGAGCGCACCATCTTCTTCAAGGACGACGGCACCTACAAGACCCGCGCCGAGGTGA
AGTTCGAGGGCGACACCCTAGTGAACCGCATCGAGCTGAAGGGCGTCGACTTCAAGGAGGACGGCAACAT
CCTGGGGCACAAGCTGGAGTACAACTTCAACAGCCACAACATCTATATCATGGCCGTCAAGCAGAAGAAC
GGCATCAAGGTGAACTTCAAGATCCGCCACAACGTGGAGGACGGCAGCGTGCAGCTCGCCGACCACTACC
AGCAGAACACCCCCATCGGCGACGGCCCCGTGCTGCTGCCCGACAGCCACTACCTGAGCACCCAGTCCGT
GCTGAGCAAAGACCCCAACGAGAAGCGCGATCACATGGTCCTGCTGGAGTTCCGCACCGCCGCCGGGATC
ACTCTCGGCATGGACGAGCTGTACAAGTAATACCACCCAGCTTTCTTGTACAAAGTGGTACGCGTGAATT
CACTCCTCAGGTGCAGGCTGCCTATCAGAAGGTGGTGGCTGGTGTGGCCAATGCCCTGGCTCACAAATAC
CACTGAGATCTTTTTCCCTCTGCCAAAAATTATGGGGACATCATGAAGCCCCTTGAGCATCTGACTTCTG
GCTAATAAAGGAAATTTATTTTCATTGCAATAGTGTGTTGGAATTTTTTGTGTCTCTCACTCGGAAGGAC
ATATGGGAGGGCAAATCATTTAAAACATCAGAATGAGTATTTGGTTTAGAGTTTGGCAACATATGCCCAT
ATGCTGGCTGCCATGAACAAAGGTTGGCTATAAAGAGGTCATCAGTATATGAAACAGCCCCCTGCTGTCC
ATTCCTTATTCCATAGAAAAGCCTTGACTTGAGGTTAGATTTTTTTTATATTTTGTTTTGTGTTATTTTT
TTCTTTAACATCCCTAAAATTTTCCTTACATGTTTTACTAGCCAGATTTTTCCTCCTCTCCTGACTACTC
CCAGTCATAGCTGTCCCTCTTCTCTTATGGAGATCCCTCGACCTGCAGCCCAAGCTTGGCGTAATCATGG
TCATAGCTGTTTCCTGTGTGAAATTGTTATCCGCTCACAATTCCACACAACATACGAGCCGGAAGCATAA
AGTGTAAAGCCTGGGGTGCCTAATGAGTGAGCTAACTCACATTAATTGCGTTGCGCTCACTGCCCGCTTT
CCAGTCGGGAAACCTGTCGTGCCAGCGGATCGACAGTACTAAGCTTGGTCTAATACCCAATCTCTCGTCT
TATCCAGATGTTTTATACGCCTCTGGCCCGTGTCTCAAAATCTCTGATGTTACATTGCACAAGATAAAAT
AATATCATCATGAACAATAAAACTGTCTGCTTACATAAACAGTAATACAAGGGGTGTTATGAGCCATATT
CAACGGGAAACGTCGAGGCCGCGATTAAATTCCAACATGGATGCTGATTTATATGGGTATAAATGGGCTC
GCGATAATGTCGGGCAATCAGGTGCGACAATCTATCGCTTGTATGGGAAGCCCGATGCGCCAGAGTTGTT
TCTGAAACATGGCAAAGGTAGCGTTGCCAATGATGTTACAGATGAGATGGTCAGACTAAACTGGCTGACG
GAATTTATGCCTCTTCCGACCATCAAGCATTTTATCCGTACTCCTGATGATGCATGGTTACTCACCACTG
CGATCCCCGGAAAAACAGCATTCCAGGTATTAGAAGAATATCCTGATTCAGGTGAAAATATTGTTGATGC
GCTGGCAGTGTTCCTGCGCCGGTTGCATTCGATTCCTGTTTGTAATTGTCCTTTTAACAGCGATCGCGTA
TTTCGTCTCGCTCAGGCGCAATCACGAATGAATAACGGTTTGGTTGATGCGAGTGATTTTGATGACGAGC
GTAATGGCTGGCCTGTTGAACAAGTCTGGAAAGAAATGCATAAACTTTTGCCATTCTCACCGGATTCAGT
CGTCACTCATGGTGATTTCTCACTTGATAACCTTATTTTTGACGAGGGGAAATTAATAGGTTGTATTGAT
GTTGGACGAGTCGGAATCGCAGACCGATACCAGGATCTTGCCATCCTATGGAACTGCCTCGGTGAGTTTT
CTCCTTCATTACAGAAACGGCTTTTTCAAAAATATGGTATTGATAATCCTGATATGAATAAATTGCAGTT
TCATTTGATGCTCGATGAGTTTTTCTAATCAGAATTGGTTAATTGGTTGTAACACTGGCAGAGCATTACG
CTGACTTGACGGGACGGCGCAAGCTCATGACCAAAATCCCTTAACGTGAGTTACGCGTCGTTCCACTGAG
CGTCAGAGGTATCACTAGTATTACAGAGGTAAGTTATAACAGTCGCCTAACCC
Features (pLannotate 1.2.2; 28 found; start..end, strand, type, name):
     87..675     -  rep_origin     ori: high-copy-number ColE1/pMB1/pBR322/pUC origin of replication
    846..1706    -  CDS            AmpR: β-lactamase; bla; confers resistance to ampicillin, carbenicillin, and related antibiotics
   1707..1778    -  promoter       AmpR promoter: bla
   1857..2456    +  CDS            PuroR: puromycin N-acetyltransferase; pac from Streptomyces alboniger; confers resistance to puromycin
   2461..2541    +  CDS            HBB (fragment): HBB_PONPY - Experimental evidence at transcript level: Swiss-Prot protein existence level 2. Involved in oxygen transport from the lung to the various peripheral tissues. From Pongo pygmaeus (Bornean orangutan).
   2612..2667    +  polyA_signal   β-globin poly(A) signal: rabbit β-globin polyadenylation signal (Gil and Proudfoot, 1987)
   3646..3666    +  protein_bind   attB4: mutant version of attB; core recombination site for the Gateway® BP reaction BP Clonase™
   3734..3945    +  promoter       EF-1α core promoter: core promoter for human elongation factor EF-1α
   3946..4884    +  intron         EF-1α intron A: intron upstream of the start codon of human EF-1α
   4911..4931    +  protein_bind   attB1: mutant version of attB; core recombination site for the Gateway® BP reaction BP Clonase™
   4951..5646    +  CDS            mKate2: mKate2 is a basic (constitutively fluorescent) red fluorescent protein published in 2009, derived from Entacmaea quadricolor. It is reported to be a rapidly-maturing monomer with moderate acid sensitivity.
   5666..5690    -  protein_bind   attB2: mutant version of attB; recombination site for the Gateway® BP reaction BP Clonase™
   5834..5908    +  CDS            HBB (fragment): HBB_PONPY - Experimental evidence at transcript level: Swiss-Prot protein existence level 2. Involved in oxygen transport from the lung to the various peripheral tissues. From Pongo pygmaeus (Bornean orangutan).
   5979..6034    +  polyA_signal   β-globin poly(A) signal: rabbit β-globin polyadenylation signal (Gil and Proudfoot, 1987)
   6418..6443    +  misc_feature   SA: splice acceptor site
   7115..7135    +  protein_bind   attB4: mutant version of attB; core recombination site for the Gateway® BP reaction BP Clonase™
   7203..7414    +  promoter       EF-1α core promoter: core promoter for human elongation factor EF-1α
   7415..8353    +  intron         EF-1α intron A: intron upstream of the start codon of human EF-1α
   8380..8400    +  protein_bind   attB1: mutant version of attB; core recombination site for the Gateway® BP reaction BP Clonase™
   8411..9127    +  CDS            EBFP2: EBFP2 is a basic (constitutively fluorescent) blue fluorescent protein published in 2007, derived from Aequorea victoria. It is reported to be a rapidly-maturing monomer with moderate acid sensitivity.
   9135..9159    -  protein_bind   attB2: mutant version of attB; recombination site for the Gateway® BP reaction BP Clonase™
   9163..9243    +  CDS            HBB (fragment): HBB_PONPY - Experimental evidence at transcript level: Swiss-Prot protein existence level 2. Involved in oxygen transport from the lung to the various peripheral tissues. From Pongo pygmaeus (Bornean orangutan).
   9314..9369    +  polyA_signal   β-globin poly(A) signal: rabbit β-globin polyadenylation signal (Gil and Proudfoot, 1987)
   9752..9774    -  protein_bind   lac operator (fragment): The lac repressor binds to the lac operator to inhibit transcription in E. coli. This inhibition can be relieved by adding lactose or isopropyl-β-D-thiogalactopyranoside (IPTG). lac repressor encoded by lacI
   9778..9808    -  promoter       lac promoter: promoter for the E. coli lac operon
   9823..9844    -  protein_bind   CAP binding site: CAP binding activates transcription in the presence of cAMP. E. coli catabolite activator protein
   9857..9896    -  CDS            lacI (fragment): lac repressor; lacI; The lac repressor binds to the lac operator to inhibit transcription in E. coli. This inhibition can be relieved by adding lactose or isopropyl-β-D-thiogalactopyranoside (IPTG).
  10069..10878   +  CDS            KanR: aminoglycoside phosphotransferase; aph(3')-Ia; confers resistance to kanamycin in bacteria or G418 (Geneticin®) in eukaryotes
