[The description below was written by a language model from this plasmid's Addgene catalogue record and pLannotate feature annotations shown in this document.]
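Description:
LSB-hsa-miR-146a-3p is an 11 kb mammalian expression plasmid built on the Low Sensor Backbone (LSB) and designed as a two-colour fluorescent sensor of microRNA activity. It replicates in E. coli from a high-copy ColE1/pUC-type origin and carries both β-lactamase (AmpR) and an aph(3')-Ia kanamycin resistance gene, so it is maintained under dual ampicillin and kanamycin selection. A puromycin N-acetyltransferase coding sequence followed by a rabbit β-globin polyadenylation signal is also present for selection in mammalian cells, although no promoter upstream of it is annotated in the feature table.

The payload consists of two parallel transcription units, each driven by the human EF-1α core promoter with its intron A and terminated by a β-globin 3' region and poly(A) signal. Gateway attB4, attB1 and attB2 sites flank the promoters and coding sequences, marking the modular junctions of each unit. The first unit encodes the red fluorescent protein mKate2, with a target site for human miR-146a-3p placed in its 3' UTR according to the catalogue entry. That target is not annotated as a feature but would fall in the gap between attB2 and the β-globin sequence. The second unit encodes the blue protein EBFP2 without the target and serves as an internal reference. When miR-146a-3p is active in a transfected cell, it represses mKate2 but not EBFP2, so miRNA activity is measured as the reduction in red relative to blue fluorescence.

The depositor notes that the repeated poly(A) elements make the plasmid inherently unstable. The physical plasmid also differs slightly from the deposited sequence, with short insertions flanking the puromycin coding region that do not impair selection.
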