Addgene plasmid #103247: LSB-hsa-miR-146a-3p
Purpose: Used to sense miRNA activity using fluorescence based tools. hsa-miR-146a-3p target in 3' UTR of of mKate. miRNA activity can be measured by the repression of mKate2 relative to EBFP2 fluorescent proteins . Plasmid is inherently unstable; please see Depositor Comments
Depositing lab: Ron Weiss. Depositing organization: Massachusetts Institute of Technology. Publication: A mixed antagonistic/synergistic miRNA repression model enables accurate predictions of multi-input miRNA sensor activity. Gam JJ, Babb J, Weiss R. Nat Commun. 2018 Jun 22;9(1):2430. doi: 10.1038/s41467-018-04575-0. PubMed 29934631.
Backbone
  Vector backbone: Low Sensor Backbone (LSB)
  Vector type: Mammalian Expression, Synthetic Biology
Growth in bacteria
  Bacterial resistance: Ampicillin and Kanamycin, 100 & 50 μg/mL
  Growth temperature: 30°C
  Growth strain: NEB Stable
  Copy number: High Copy
Gene/Insert
  Gene/Insert name: hsa-miR-146a-3p target
  Species: H. sapiens (human)
  Entrez Gene: MIR146A (a.k.a. MIRN146, MIRN146A, miR-146a, miRNA146A)
  Promoter: EF-1a
  Cloning method: Gibson Cloning
Terms and licenses: Academic/Nonprofit Terms; Industry Terms: Not Available to Industry
Depositor comments: Please note that this plasmid is inherently unstable due to a repeating poly A element. We recommend performing a diagnostic digest on multiple colonies upon receipt. The depositors would like to note the presence of several discrepancies between the depositor sequence and physical plasmid sequence. In particular, the sequences upstream and downstream of the puromycin coding region have 10 bp insertions which do not affect the ability to perform puromycin selection. The sequences for those regions within the physical plasmids are as follows: Upstream of Puro: GAATTCGACCGCCTGTCTCAAGGTGCCACC; Downstream of Puro: GCTTTGAGACTACGCGTGAATTCACTCCTC.
How to cite: LSB-hsa-miR-146a-3p was a gift from Ron Weiss (Addgene plasmid # 103247 ; http://n2t.net/addgene:103247 ; RRID:Addgene_103247)
