>Addgene plasmid #103247 | LSB-hsa-miR-146a-3p | depositor partial sequence | sequence record 195544 | hsa-miR-146a-3p target
CTGAAGAACTGAATTTCAGAGG
