>Addgene plasmid #103247 | LSB-hsa-miR-146a-3p | addgene partial sequence | sequence record 269487 | mKate2-F 5'-ACCCGCTAAGAACCTCAAGA-3'
AGAATCAAGGAGGCCGACAAAGAGACATACGTCGAGCAGCACGAGGTGGCTGTGGCCAGATACTGCGACC
TCCCTAGCAAACTGGGGCACAAACTTAATTGAGAATTCTACCACCCAGCTTTCTTGTACAAAGTGGTACG
TCTCAAGACCAGAGGTCTCTGCTTCGTAATTCCTGAAGAACTGAATTTCAGAGGCTGAAGAACTGAATTT
CAGAGGCTGAAGAACTGAATTTCAGAGGCTGAAGAACTGAATTTCAGAGGCAACCAGAAGAGACCTGTGC
TTCACTCCTCAGGTGCAGGCTGCCTATCAGAAGGTGGTGGCTGGTGTGGCCAATGCCCTGGCTCACAAAT
ACCACTGAGATCTTTTTCCCTCTGCCAAAAATTATGGGGACATCATGAAGCCCCTTGAGCATCTGACTTC
TGGCTAATAAAGGAAATTTATTTTCATTGCAATAGTGTGTTGGAATTTTTTGTGTCTCTCACTCGGAAGG
ACATATGGGAGGGCAAATCATTTAAAACATCAGAATGAGTATTTGGTTTAGAGTTTGGCAACATATGCCC
ATATGCTGGCTGCCATGAACAAAGGTTGGCTATAAAGAGGTCATCAGTATATGAAACAGCCCCCTGCTGT
CCATTCCTTATTCCATAGAAAAGCCTTGACTTGAGGTTAGATTTTTTTT
